Addgene plasmid #231723: pLIB-His(N)-SSU72
Purpose: Protein expression in insect cells
Depositing lab: Jesper Svejstrup. Depositing organization: University of Copenhagen. Publication: PAF1C-mediated activation of CDK12/13 kinase activity is critical for CTD phosphorylation and transcript elongation. Lopez Martinez D, Todorovski I, Noe Gonzalez M, Rusimbi C, Blears D, Khallou N, Han Z, Dirac-Svejstrup AB, Svejstrup JQ. Mol Cell. 2025 May 15;85(10):1952-1967.e8. doi: 10.1016/j.molcel.2025.04.012. Epub 2025 May 1. PubMed 40315851.
Backbone
  Vector backbone: pLIB
  Vector type: Insect Expression
Growth in bacteria
  Bacterial resistance: Ampicillin, 100 μg/mL
  Growth temperature: 37°C
  Growth strain: DH5alpha
  Copy number: High Copy
Gene/Insert
  Gene/Insert name: SSU72
  Species: H. sapiens (human)
  Entrez Gene: SSU72 (a.k.a. HSPC182, PNAS-120)
  Tag / fusion protein: 6xHis-3C (N terminal on insert)
  Cloning method: Gibson Cloning
Terms and licenses: Academic/Nonprofit Terms; Industry Terms: Not Available to Industry
Depositor comments: Please visit https://doi.org/10.1101/2024.10.14.618141 for bioRxiv preprint.
How to cite: pLIB-His(N)-SSU72 was a gift from Jesper Svejstrup (Addgene plasmid # 231723 ; http://n2t.net/addgene:231723 ; RRID:Addgene_231723)
