[The description below was written by a language model from this plasmid's Addgene catalogue record and pLannotate feature annotations shown in this document.]
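Description:
pLIB-His(N)-SSU72 is a 5.5 kb baculovirus transfer plasmid built on the pLIB backbone for producing human SSU72 in insect cells. It is maintained in E. coli through a high-copy ColE1/pUC-type origin with ampicillin resistance (β-lactamase under its own promoter), and it also carries an f1 phage origin. The annotation picks up several short fragments (R6K γ ori, bom, lacZα, SET1, SV40 large T antigen) that appear to be backbone remnants or incidental matches rather than functional parts.

The expression cassette sits between the Tn7R and Tn7L ends of a mini-Tn7 element, together with a gentamicin acetyltransferase gene driven by the class 1 integron Pc promoter. This arrangement is the standard design for Tn7-mediated transposition of the cassette into a baculoviral bacmid, with gentamicin resistance marking the transposed segment. Inside the element, the very late polyhedrin promoter from Autographa californica nucleopolyhedrovirus drives an open reading frame encoding an N-terminal polyhistidine tag (catalogued as 6xHis), an HRV 3C/PreScission protease cleavage site and the SSU72 coding sequence, followed by an SV40 polyadenylation signal. A single loxP site lies just upstream of the promoter, a feature that can permit Cre-mediated fusion with other loxP-bearing plasmids. The insert was introduced by Gibson cloning.

SSU72 is a protein phosphatase that dephosphorylates the C-terminal domain of RNA polymerase II and contributes to RNA processing and termination. The tag layout allows metal-affinity purification of the recombinant protein with removal of the His tag by 3C protease. The associated publication concerns CTD phosphorylation and transcript elongation, though the record does not state how the purified protein was used.
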