Features (pLannotate 1.2.2; 20 found; start..end, strand, type, name):
    286..390     +  promoter       AmpR promoter: bla
    391..1251    +  CDS            AmpR: β-lactamase; bla; confers resistance to ampicillin, carbenicillin, and related antibiotics
   1422..2010    +  rep_origin     ori: high-copy-number ColE1/pMB1/pBR322/pUC origin of replication
   2196..2247    -  misc_feature   bom (fragment): basis of mobility region from pBR322
   2315..2539    -  mobile_element Tn7R: mini-Tn7 element (right end of the Tn7 transposon) Tn7
   2606..3139    -  CDS            GmR: gentamycin acetyltransferase; aacC1; confers resistance to gentamycin
   3328..3356    -  promoter       Pc promoter: intI1 (promoter lies within the coding sequence); class 1 integron promoter
   3334..3696    -  CDS            YPR2_ECOLX (fragment): Protein predicted: Swiss-Prot protein existence level 4. From Escherichia coli.
   3696..3723    -  rep_origin     R6K γ ori (fragment): γ replication origin from E. coli plasmid R6K; requires the R6K initiator protein pi for replication
   3752..3785    +  protein_bind   loxP: Cre-mediated recombination occurs in the 8-bp core sequence (GCATACAT). Cre recombinase
   3833..3924    +  promoter       polyhedrin promoter: polh from Autographa californica; promoter for the baculovirus polyhedrin gene
   3970..3987    +  CDS            9xHis (fragment): 9xHis affinity tag
   3994..4017    +  CDS            HRV 3C site: recognition and cleavage site for human rhinovirus 3C and PreScission proteases
   4018..4596    +  CDS            SSU72: SSU72_HUMAN - Experimental evidence at protein level: Swiss-Prot protein existence level 1. Protein phosphatase that catalyzes the dephosphorylation of the C-terminal domain of RNA polymerase II. Plays a role in RNA processing and termination. Plays a role in pre-mRNA polyadenylation via its interaction with SYMPK. From Homo sapiens (Human).
   4623..4706    +  CDS            large T antigen (fragment): large T antigen from SV40 (simian virus 40)
   4729..4863    +  polyA_signal   SV40 poly(A) signal: SV40 polyadenylation signal
   4892..4941    +  CDS            SET1 (fragment): solubility-enhancement tag derived from T7 phage gene 10B
   4973..5138    -  mobile_element Tn7L: mini-Tn7 element (left end of the Tn7 transposon) Tn7
   5301..5317    +  CDS            lacZα (fragment): LacZα fragment of β-galactosidase; lacZ fragment
   5322..260     +  rep_origin     f1 ori (across the origin) (sequence partly withheld): f1 bacteriophage origin of replication; arrow indicates direction of (+) strand synthesis
>Addgene plasmid #231723 | pLIB-His(N)-SSU72 | addgene full sequence | sequence record 461123 | Addgene NGS Result
TCGACCCCAAAAAACTTGATTA
[49 nt withheld, positions 23-71]
CCTTTGACGTTGGAGTCCACGTTCTT
[37 nt withheld, positions 98-134]
ACCCTATCTCGGTCTATTCTTTTGATTTATAAGGGATTTTGCCGATTTCGGCCTATTGGTTAAAAAATGA
GCTGATTTAACAAAAATTTAACGCGAATTTTAACAAAATATTAACGCTTACAATTTAGGTGGCACTTTTC
GGGGAAATGTGCGCGGAACCCCTATTTGTTTATTTTTCTAAATACATTCAAATATGTATCCGCTCATGAG
ACAATAACCCTGATAAATGCTTCAATAATATTGAAAAAGGAAGAGTATGAGTATTCAACATTTCCGTGTC
GCCCTTATTCCCTTTTTTGCGGCATTTTGCCTTCCTGTTTTTGCTCACCCAGAAACGCTGGTGAAAGTAA
AAGATGCTGAAGATCAGTTGGGTGCACGAGTGGGTTACATCGAACTGGATCTCAACAGCGGTAAGATCCT
TGAGAGTTTTCGCCCCGAAGAACGTTTTCCAATGATGAGCACTTTTAAAGTTCTGCTATGTGGCGCGGTA
TTATCCCGTATTGACGCCGGGCAAGAGCAACTCGGTCGCCGCATACACTATTCTCAGAATGACTTGGTTG
AGTACTCACCAGTCACAGAAAAGCATCTTACGGATGGCATGACAGTAAGAGAATTATGCAGTGCTGCCAT
AACCATGAGTGATAACACTGCGGCCAACTTACTTCTGACAACGATCGGAGGACCGAAGGAGCTAACCGCT
TTTTTGCACAACATGGGGGATCATGTAACTCGCCTTGATCGTTGGGAACCGGAGCTGAATGAAGCCATAC
CAAACGACGAGCGTGACACCACGATGCCTGTAGCAATGGCAACAACGTTGCGCAAACTATTAACTGGCGA
ACTACTTACTCTAGCTTCCCGGCAACAATTAATAGACTGGATGGAGGCGGATAAAGTTGCAGGACCACTT
CTGCGCTCGGCCCTTCCGGCTGGCTGGTTTATTGCTGATAAATCTGGAGCCGGTGAGCGTGGGTCTCGCG
GTATCATTGCAGCACTGGGGCCAGATGGTAAGCCCTCCCGTATCGTAGTTATCTACACGACGGGGAGTCA
GGCAACTATGGATGAACGAAATAGACAGATCGCTGAGATAGGTGCCTCACTGATTAAGCATTGGTAACTG
TCAGACCAAGTTTACTCATATATACTTTAGATTGATTTAAAACTTCATTTTTAATTTAAAAGGATCTAGG
TGAAGATCCTTTTTGATAATCTCATGACCAAAATCCCTTAACGTGAGTTTTCGTTCCACTGAGCGTCAGA
CCCCGTAGAAAAGATCAAAGGATCTTCTTGAGATCCTTTTTTTCTGCGCGTAATCTGCTGCTTGCAAACA
AAAAAACCACCGCTACCAGCGGTGGTTTGTTTGCCGGATCAAGAGCTACCAACTCTTTTTCCGAAGGTAA
CTGGCTTCAGCAGAGCGCAGATACCAAATACTATTCTTCTAGTGTAGCCGTAGTTAGGCCACCACTTCAA
GAACTCTGTAGCACCGCCTACATACCTCGCTCTGCTAATCCTGTTACCAGTGGCTGCTGCCAGTGGCGAT
AAGTCGTGTCTTACCGGGTTGGACTCAAGACGATAGTTACCGGATAAGGCGCAGCGGTCGGGCTGAACGG
GGGGTTCGTGCACACAGCCCAGCTTGGAGCGAACGACCTACACCGAACTGAGATACCTACAGCGTGAGCT
ATGAGAAAGCGCCACGCTTCCCGAAGGGAGAAAGGCGGACAGGTATCCGGTAAGCGGCAGGGTCGGAACA
GGAGAGCGCACGAGGGAGCTTCCAGGGGGAAACGCCTGGTATCTTTATAGTCCTGTCGGGTTTCGCCACC
TCTGACTTGAGCGTCGATTTTTGTGATGCTCGTCAGGGGGGCGGAGCCTATGGAAAAACGCCAGCAACGC
GGCCTTTTTACGGTTCCTGGCCTTTTGCTGGCCTTTTGCTCACATGTTCTTTCCTGCGTTATCCCCTGAT
TCTGTGGATAACCGTATTACCGCCTTTGAGTGAGCTGATACCGCTCGCCGCAGCCGAACGACCGAGCGCA
GCGAGTCAGTGAGCGAGGAAGCGGAAGAGCGCCTGATGCGGTATTTTCTCCTTACGCATCTGTGCGGTAT
TTCACACCGCATAGACCAGCCGCGTAACCTGGCAAAATCGGTTACGGTTGAGTAATAAATGGATGCCCTG
CGTAAGCGGGTGTGGGCGGACAATAAAGTCTTAAACTGAACAAAATAGATCTAAACTATGACAATAAAGT
CTTAAACTAGACAGAATAGTTGTAAACTGAAATCAGTCCAGTTATGCTGTGAAAAAGCATACTGGACTTT
TGTTATGGCTAAAGCAAACTCTTCATTTTCTGAAGTGCAAATTGCCCGTCGTATTAAAGAGGGGCGTGGC
CAAGGGCATGGTAAAGACTATATTCGCGGCGTTGTGACAATTTACCGAACAACTCCGCGGCCGGGAAGCC
GATCTCGGCTTGAACGAATTGTTAGGTGGCGGTACTTGGGTCGATATCAAAGTGCATCACTTCTTCCCGT
ATGCCCAACTTTGTATAGAGAGCCACTGCGGGATCGTCACCGTAATCTGCTTGCACGTAGATCACATAAG
CACCAAGCGCGTTGGCCTCATGCTTGAGGAGATTGATGAGCGCGGTGGCAATGCCCTGCCTCCGGTGCTC
GCCGGAGACTGCGAGATCATAGATATAGATCTCACTACGCGGCTGCTCAAACTTGGGCAGAACGTAAGCC
GCGAGAGCGCCAACAACCGCTTCTTGGTCGAAGGCAGCAAGCGCGATGAATGTCTTACTACGGAGCAAGT
TCCCGAGGTAATCGGAGTCCGGCTGATGTTGGGAGTAGGTGGCTACGTCTCCGAACTCACGACCGAAAAG
ATCAAGAGCAGCCCGCATGGATTTGACTTGGTCAGGGCCGAGCCTACATGTGCGAATGATGCCCATACTT
GAGCCACCTAACTTTGTTTTAGGGCGACTGCCCTGCTGCGTAACATCGTTGCTGCTGCGTAACATCGTTG
CTGCTCCATAACATCAAACATCGACCCACGGCGTAACGCGCTTGCTGCTTGGATGCCCGAGGCATAGACT
GTACAAAAAAACAGTCATAACAAGCCATGAAAACCGCCACTGCGCCGTTACCACCGCTGCGTTCGGTCAA
GGTTCTGGACCAGTTGCGTGAGCGCATACGCTACTTGCATTACAGTTTACGAACCGAACAGGCTTATGTC
AACTGGGTTTGTGCCTTCATCCGTTTCCACGGTGTGCGTCACCCGGCAACCTTGGGCAGCAGCGAAGTCG
AGGCATTTCTGTCCTGGCTGGCGAACGAGCGCAAGGTTTCGGTCTCCACGCATCGTCAGGCATTGGCGGC
CTTGCTGTTCTTCTACGGCAAGGTGCTGTGCACGGATCTGCCCTTGCTTCAGGAGATCGGTAGACCTCGG
CCGTCGCGGCGCTTGCCGGTGGTGCTGACCCCGGATGAAGTGGTTCGCATCCTCGGTTTTCTGGAAGGCG
AGCATCGTTTGTTCGCCCAGGACTCTAGCTATAGTTCTAGTGGTTGGCTACAGCTTTGTTTGTACTATCA
ACAGGTTGAACTGCTGATCAACAGATCCTCTACGCGGCCGCGGTACCATAACTTCGTATAGCATACATTA
TACGAAGTTATCTGGTTTTACTAGTATCGATTCGCGACCTACTCCGGAATATTAATAGATCATGGAGATA
ATTAAAATGATAACCATCTCGCAAATAAATAAGTATTTTACTGTTTTCGTAACAGTTTTGTAATAAAAAA
ACCTATAAATATTCCGGATTATTCATACCGTCCCACCATCGGGCGCGGATCCATGCACCACCACCACCAC
CACGGTGCACTTGAAGTCCTCTTTCAGGGACCCCCGTCGTCCCCGCTGCGGGTGGCGGTGGTGTGCTCGA
GCAACCAGAACCGGAGCATGGAGGCGCACAACATCCTCAGCAAACGGGGATTCAGCGTCCGATCCTTTGG
AACAGGGACTCACGTGAAGCTTCCAGGACCAGCTCCCGACAAGCCCAATGTTTATGATTTCAAAACCACA
TATGACCAGATGTACAATGATCTTCTTAGGAAAGACAAAGAACTCTATACACAGAATGGGATTTTACATA
TGCTGGACAGAAATAAGAGAATCAAGCCCCGGCCAGAAAGATTCCAGAACTGCAAAGACCTGTTTGATCT
GATCCTCACTTGCGAAGAGAGAGTGTATGACCAGGTGGTGGAAGATCTGAATTCCAGAGAACAGGAGACC
TGCCAGCCCGTGCACGTGGTCAATGTGGACATCCAGGACAACCACGAGGAGGCCACCCTGGGGGCGTTTC
TCATCTGTGAGCTCTGCCAGTGTATCCAGCACACGGAAGACATGGAGAACGAGATCGACGAGCTGCTGCA
GGAGTTCGAGGAGAAGAGTGGCCGCACCTTTCTGCACACCGTCTGCTTCTACTGAAAGCTTGTCGAGAAG
TACTAGAGGATCATAATCAGCCATACCACATTTGTAGAGGTTTTACTTGCTTTAAAAAACCTCCCACACC
TCCCCCTGAACCTGAAACATAAAATGAATGCAATTGTTGTTGTTAACTTGTTTATTGCAGCTTATAATGG
TTACAAATAAAGCAATAGCATCACAAATTTCACAAATAAAGCATTTTTTTCACTGCATTCTAGTTGTGGT
TTGTCCAAACTCATCAATGTATCTTATCATGTCTGGATCTGATCACTGCTTGAGCCTAGAAGATCCGGCT
GCTAACAAAGCCCGAAAGGAAGCTGAGTTGGCTGCTGCCACCGCTGAGCAATAACTATCATAACCCCTAG
GAGATCCGAACCAGATAAGTGAAATCTAGTTCCAAACTATTTTGTCATTTTTAATTTTCGTATTAGCTTA
CGACGCTACACCCAGTTCCCATCTATTTTGTCACTCTTCCCTAAATAATCCTTAAAAACTCCATTTCCAC
CCCTCCCAGTTCCCAACTATTTTGTCCGCCCACAGCGGGGCATTTTTCTTCCTGTTATGTTTTTAATCAA
ACATCCTGCCAACTCCATGTGACAAACCGTCATCTTCGGCTACTTTTTCTCTGTCACAGAATGAAAATTT
TTCTGTCATCTCTTCGTTATTAATGTTTGTAATTGACTGAATATCAACGCTTATTTGCAGCCTGAATGGC
GAATGGG
[124 nt withheld, positions 5322-5445]
C
[70 nt withheld, positions 5447-5516]
